Addgene plasmid #140201: pCRI008-PgpdA-Cas12aScaffold-BsmbI-Cas12aScaffold-TrcpT
Purpose: (Empty Backbone) Fungal vector for one-step cloning of LbCas12a crRNA arrays and expression. Pgpda and pyroA are BsmbI domesticated.
Depositing lab: Yit Heng Chooi. Depositing organization: University of Western Australia. Publication: CRISPR-mediated activation of biosynthetic gene clusters for bioactive molecule discovery in filamentous fungi. Roux I, Woodcraft C, Hu J, Wolters R, Gilchrist CLM, Chooi YH. ACS Synth Biol. 2020 Jun 11. doi: 10.1021/acssynbio.0c00197. PubMed 32526136.
Backbone
  Vector backbone: New backbone modified from pYFAC-pyroA
  Backbone manufacturer: DOI: 10.1039/C8SC02870B
  Backbone size (bp): 11339
  Modifications to backbone: The parts of pYFAC for replication in Saccharomyces cerevisiae were eliminated to avoid BsmbI sites and pyroA marker terminator region was BsmbI domesticated.
  Vector type: CRISPR, Synthetic Biology ; Cloning of crRNA and expression in Aspergillus nidulans and related filamentous fungi.
  Promoter: PgpdA
  Selectable markers: Af pyroA
  Tag / fusion protein: dLbCas12a crRNA scaffold (N terminal on insert); dLbCas12a crRNA scaffold (C terminal on insert)
Growth in bacteria
  Bacterial resistance: Ampicillin, 100 μg/mL
  Growth temperature: 37°C
  Growth strain: DH5alpha
  Copy number: Low Copy
Gene/Insert
  Cloning method: Restriction Enzyme
  Sequencing primers: 5′ GTCAGTCCAACATTTGTTGC
Terms and licenses: Academic/Nonprofit Terms; Industry Terms: Not Available to Industry
Depositor comments: Cloning of crRNA arrays is done with BsmbI digestion of the vector and ligation of annealed oligonucleotides containing the crRNA sequences, making use of the two crRNA scaffolds in the vector to start and finish the array. Electroporation is recommended for higher efficiency in cloning.
How to cite: pCRI008-PgpdA-Cas12aScaffold-BsmbI-Cas12aScaffold-TrcpT was a gift from Yit Heng Chooi (Addgene plasmid # 140201 ; http://n2t.net/addgene:140201 ; RRID:Addgene_140201)
