[The description below was written by a language model from this plasmid's Addgene catalogue record and pLannotate feature annotations shown in this document.]
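Description:
pCRI008-PgpdA-Cas12aScaffold-BsmbI-Cas12aScaffold-TrcpT is an empty E. coli–fungal shuttle vector for one-step assembly and expression of LbCas12a crRNA arrays in Aspergillus nidulans and related filamentous fungi. It derives from pYFAC-pyroA, from which the Saccharomyces cerevisiae replication parts were removed to eliminate BsmBI sites. The gpdA promoter and the terminator region of the pyroA marker were also "domesticated" to remove internal BsmBI sites. In bacteria it is maintained through a ColE1/pUC-type origin with ampicillin resistance (AmpR), although the depositor lists it as low copy. In fungi, the large AMA1 element from A. nidulans supports autonomous replication, and the Aspergillus fumigatus pyroA gene provides auxotrophic selection. The automated annotation picks this marker up as three adjacent fragments matching pyridoxal 5'-phosphate synthase homologues from other species, consistent with a pyridoxine biosynthesis gene interrupted by introns. Small remnants of lacZα, bom, f1/M13 origins and ptrA are also annotated and appear to be backbone leftovers.

The expression cassette places the constitutive A. nidulans gpdA promoter upstream of two LbCas12a crRNA scaffold (direct repeat) sequences that flank a BsmBI cloning site, followed by the trpC terminator. The scaffolds are not annotated individually in the feature table, but would lie in the region between promoter and terminator. Cutting with BsmBI and ligating annealed oligonucleotides that carry the crRNA sequences builds an array that starts and ends with the vector's resident scaffolds. The associated work used this system for CRISPR-mediated activation of biosynthetic gene clusters, with the arrays guiding a dLbCas12a-based activator that is supplied separately. The sequenced record is 12,412 nt, somewhat larger than the stated backbone size.
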