Features (pLannotate 1.2.2; 15 found; start..end, strand, type, name):
     21..178     +  CDS            lacZα (fragment): LacZα fragment of β-galactosidase; lacZ fragment
    184..235     -  misc_feature   bom (fragment): basis of mobility region from pBR322
    254..386     +  rep_origin     f1 ori (fragment) (sequence partly withheld): f1 bacteriophage origin of replication; arrow indicates direction of (+) strand synthesis
    382..5630    +  rep_origin     AMA1: replication origin from Aspergillus nidulans (Aleksenko and Clutterbuck, 1996)
   5632..5941    +  rep_origin     M13 ori (fragment) (sequence partly withheld): M13 bacteriophage origin of replication; arrow indicates direction of (+) strand synthesis
   5940..6371    -  gene           ptrA (fragment): pyrithiamine resistance gene of Aspergillus oryzae (Kubodera et al., 2000) useful as a dominant selectable marker in Aspergillus
   6378..7061    +  promoter       gpdA promoter (fragment): gpdA; promoter from the Aspergillus nidulans glyceraldehyde-3-phosphate dehydrogenase gene (Punt et al., 1990)
   7100..7128    +  misc_feature   MCS (fragment): pBluescript multiple cloning site
   7207..7226    +  misc_feature   MCS (fragment): pBluescript multiple cloning site
   7254..7486    +  terminator     trpC terminator (fragment): trpC; transcription terminator from the Aspergillus nidulans trpC gene (Punt et al., 1987)
   8094..8189    +  CDS            PDX13 (fragment): PDX13_ARATH - Also known as GIP2, PDX1L3, RSR4. Experimental evidence at protein level: Swiss-Prot protein existence level 1. Catalyzes the formation of pyridoxal 5'-phosphate from ribose 5-phosphate (RBP), glyceraldehyde 3-phosphate (G3P) and ammonia. The ammonia is provided by PDX2. Can also use ribulose 5-phosphate and dihydroxyacetone phosphate as substrates, resulting from enzyme- catalyzed isomerization of RBP and G3P, respectively. Also plays an indirect role in resistance to singlet oxygen-generating photosensitizers. From Arabidopsis thaliana (Mouse-ear cress).
   8246..8437    +  CDS            snz1 (fragment): PDX1_SCHPO - Experimental evidence at protein level: Swiss-Prot protein existence level 1. Catalyzes the formation of pyridoxal 5'-phosphate from ribose 5-phosphate (RBP), glyceraldehyde 3-phosphate (G3P) and ammonia. The ammonia is provided by PDX2. Can also use ribulose 5-phosphate and dihydroxyacetone phosphate as substrates, resulting from enzyme- catalyzed isomerization of RBP and G3P, respectively. Also plays an indirect role in resistance to singlet oxygen-generating photosensitizers. From Schizosaccharomyces pombe (strain 972 / ATCC 24843) (Fission yeast).
   8494..9120    +  CDS            pdxS (fragment): PDXS_THET8 - Experimental evidence at protein level: Swiss-Prot protein existence level 1. Catalyzes the formation of pyridoxal 5'-phosphate from ribose 5-phosphate (RBP), glyceraldehyde 3-phosphate (G3P) and ammonia. The ammonia is provided by the PdxT subunit. Can also use ribulose 5- phosphate and dihydroxyacetone phosphate as substrates, resulting from enzyme-catalyzed isomerization of RBP and G3P, respectively. From Thermus thermophilus (strain ATCC 27634 / DSM 579 / HB8).
  10743..11603   +  CDS            AmpR: β-lactamase; bla; confers resistance to ampicillin, carbenicillin, and related antibiotics
  11774..12362   +  rep_origin     ori: high-copy-number ColE1/pMB1/pBR322/pUC origin of replication
>Addgene plasmid #140201 | pCRI008-PgpdA-Cas12aScaffold-BsmbI-Cas12aScaffold-TrcpT | addgene full sequence | sequence record 310178 | Addgene NGS Result
AATTAAGGTACCGAGCTCGAATTCACTGGCCGTCGTTTTACAACGTCGTGACTGGGAAAACCCTGGCGTT
ACCCAACTTAATCGCCTTGCAGCACATCCCCCTTTCGCCAGCTGGCGTAATAGCGAAGAGGCCCGCACCG
ATCGCCCTTCCCAACAGTTGCGCAGCCTGAATGGCGAATGGCGCCTGATGCGGTATTTTCTCCTTACGCA
TCTGTGCGGTATTTCACACCGCATA
[95 nt withheld, positions 236-330]
T
[46 nt withheld, positions 332-377]
CGCCAGCTTATTTTTTGTATACTGTTTTGTGATAGCACGAAGTTTTTCCACGGTATCTTGTTAAAAATAT
ATATTTGTGGCGGGCTTACCTACATCAAATTAATAAGAGACTAATTATAAACTAAACACACAAGCAAGCT
ACTTTAGGGTAAAAGTTTATAAATGCTTTTGACGTATAAACGTTGCTTGTATTTATTATTACAATTAAAG
GTGGATAGAAAACCTAGAGACTAGTTAGAAACTAATCTCAGGTTTGCGTTAAACTAAATCAGAGCCCGAG
AGGTTAACAGAACCTAGAAGGGGACTAGATATCCGGGTAGGGAAACAAAAAAAAAAAACAAGACAGCCAC
ATATTAGGGAGACTAGTTAGAAGCTAGTTCCAGGACTAGGAAAATAAAAGACAATGATACCACAGTCTAG
TTGACAACTAGATAGATTCTAGATTGAGGCCAAAGTCTCTGAGATCCAGGTTAGTTGCAACTAATACTAG
TTAGTATCTAGTCTCCTATAACTCTGAAGCTAGAATAACTTACTACTATTATCCTCACCACTGTTCAGCT
GCGCAAACGGAGTGATTGCAAGGTGTTCAGAGACTAGTTATTGACTAGTCAGTGACTAGCAATAACTAAC
AAGGTATTAACCTACCATGTCTGCCATCACCCTGCACTTCCTCGGGCTCAGCAGCCTTTTCCTCCTCATT
TTCATGCTCATTTTCCTTGTTTAAGACTGTGACTAGTCAAAGACTAGTCCAGAACCACAAAGGAGAAATG
TCTTACCACTTTCTTCATTGCTTGTCTCTTTTGCATTATCCATGTCTGCAACTAGTTAGAGTCTAGTTAG
TGACTAGTCCGACGAGGACTTGCTTGTCTCCGGATTGTTGGAGGAACTCTCCAGGGCCTCAAGATCCACA
ACAGAGCCTTCTAGAAGACTGGTCAATAACTAGTTGGTCTTTGTCTGAGTCTGACTTACGAGGTTGCATA
CTCGCTCCCTTTGCCTCGTCAATCGATGAGAAAAAGCGCCAAAACTCGCAATATGGCTTTGAACCACACG
GTGCTGAGACTAGTTAGAATCTAGTCCCAAACTAGCTTGGATAGCTTACCTTTGCCCTTTGCGTTGCGAC
AGGTCTTGCAGGGTATGGTTCCTTTCTCACCAGCTGATTTAGCTGCCTTGCTACCCTCACGGCGGATCTG
CATAAAGAGTGGCTAGAGGTTATAAATTAGCACTGATCCTAGGTACGGGGCTGAATGTAACTTGCCTTTC
CTTTCTCATCGCGCGGCAAGACAGGCTTGCTCAAATTCCTACCAGTCACAGGGGTATGCACGGCGTACGG
ACCACTTGAACTAGTCACAGATTAGTTAGCAACTAGTCTGCATTGAATGGCTGTACTTACGGGCCCTCGC
CATTGTCCTGATCATTTCCAGCTTCACCCTCGTTGCTGCAAAGTAGTTAGTGACTAGTCAAGGACTAGTT
GAAATGGGAGAAGAAACTCACGAATTCTCGACACCCTTAGTATTGTGGTCCTTGGACTTGGTGCTGCTAT
ATATTAGCTAATACACTAGTTAGACTCACAGAAACTTACGCAGCTCGCTTGCGCTTCTTGGTAGGAGTCG
GGGTTGGGAGAACAGTGCCTTCAAACAAGCCTTCATACCATGCTACTTGACTAGTCAGGGACTAGTCACC
AAGTAATCTAGATAGGACTTGCCTTTGGCCTCCATCAGTTCCTTCATAGTGGGAGGTCCATTGTGCAATG
TAAACTCCATGCCGTGGGAGTTCTTGTCCTTCAAGTGCTTGACCAATATGTTTCTGTTGGCAGAGGGAAC
CTGTCAACTAGTTAATAACTAGTCAGAAACTAGTATAGCAGTAGACTCACTGTACGCTTGAGGCATCCCT
TCACTCGGCAGTAGACTTCATATGGATGGATATCAGGCACGCCATTGTCGTCCTGTGGACTAGTCAGTAA
CTAGGCTTAAAGCTAGTCGGGTCGGCTTACTATCTTGAAATCCGGCAGCGTAAGCTCCCCGTCCTTAACT
GCCTCGAGATAGTGACAGTACTCTGGGGACTTTCGGAGATCGTTATCGCGAATGCTCGGCATACTAATCG
TTGACTAGTCTTGGACTAGTCCCGAGCAAAAAGGATTGGAGGAGGAGGAGGAAGGTGAGAGTGAGACAAA
GAGCGAAATAAGAGCTTCAAAGGCTATCTCTAAGCAGTATGAAGGTTAAGTATCTAGTTCTTGACTAGAT
TTAAAAGAGATTTCGACTAGTTATGTACCTGGAGTTTGGATATAGGAATGTGTTGTGGTAACGAAATGTA
AGGGGGAGGAAAGAAAAAGTCGGTCAAGAGGTAACTCTAAGTCGGCCATTCCTTTTTGGGAGGCGCTAAC
CATAAACGGCATGGTCGACTTAGAGTTAGCTCAGGGAATTTAGGGAGTTATCTGCGACCACTGGACTCTC
AGGCTTTCCATTGGGGTACTAACATAGCCATCAAATGCCGGCCCGTGTTTAATCTCCTCGAGATGGCTGG
GCTCACATGCGTTCTACTCAAAAACTCTTATACCTAGGCCCTCTCCCAATCGTGTATGTTTGGACCTTCC
TCTCTCACACTTTGGATAACATCAAGCATACTGCAGATTTTGACCTAGTTAACAAGGCACATCATGCTAT
CACTTCCAACACTCTTGCTGAGCGCGTTCTGCCTTGCCTTTCTGGTTCTACGAAGTATCCAGTCCCGCCT
GCAACGCCGCAGAAACGCCAAAAGGTGGGGTTGTCAACCGCCAGCTAGAGCTCCATCGGGATTCTTTGGC
ATTCCGCCGTTCCTCGGTGGTCGCAGATAACTCCCTAAATTCCCTGAGCTAACTCTAAGTCGACCATGCC
GTTTATGGTTAGCGCCTCCCAAAAAGGAATGGCCGACTTAGAGTTACCTCTTGACCGACTTTTTCTTTCC
TCCCCCTTACATTTCGTTACCACAACACATTCCTATATCCAAACTCCAGGTACATAACTAGTCGAAATCT
CTTTTAAATCTAGTCAAGAACTAGATACTTAACCTTCATACTGCTTAGAGATAGCCTTTGAAGCTCTTAT
TTCGCTCTTTGTCTCACTCTCACCTTCCTCCTCCTCCTCCAATCCTTTTTGCTCGGGACTAGTCCAAGAC
TAGTCAACGATTAGTATGCCGAGCATTCGCGATAACGATCTCCGAAAGTCCCCAGAGTACTGTCACTATC
TCGAGGCAGTTAAGGACGGGGAGCTTACGCTGCCGGATTTCAAGATAGTAAGCCGACCCGACTAGCTTTA
AGCCTAGTTACTGACTAGTCCACAGGACGACAATGGCGTGCCTGATATCCATCCATATGAAGTCTACTGC
CGAGTGAAGGGATGCCTCAAGCGTACAGTGAGTCTACTGCTATACTAGTTTCTGACTAGTTATTAACTAG
TTGACAGGTTCCCTCTGCCAACAGAAACATATTGGTCAAGCACTTGAAGGACAAGAACTCCCACGGCATG
GAGTTTACATTGCACAATGGACCTCCCACTATGAAGGAACTGATGGAGGCCAAAGGCAAGTCCTATCTAG
ATTACTTGGTGACTAGTCCCTGACTAGTCAAGTAGCATGGTATGAAGGCTTGTTTGAAGGCACTGTTCTC
CCAACCCCGACTCCTACCAAGAAGCGCAAGCGAGCTGCGTAAGTTTCTGTGAGTCTAACTAGTGTATTAG
CTAATATATAGCAGCACCAAGTCCAAGGACCACAATACTAAGGGTGTCGAGAATTCGTGAGTTTCTTCTC
CCATTTCAACTAGTCCTTGACTAGTCACTAACTACTTTGCAGCAACGAGGGTGAAGCTGGAAATGATCAG
GACAATGGCGAGGGCCCGTAAGTACAGCCATTCAATGCAGACTAGTTGCTAACTAATCTGTGACTAGTTC
AAGTGGTCCGTACGCCGTGCATACCCCTGTGACTGGTAGGAATTTGAGCAAGCCTGTCTTGCCGCGCGAT
GAGAAAGGAAAGGCAAGTTACATTCAGCCCCGTACCTAGGATCAGTGCTAATTTATAACCTCTAGCCACT
CTTTATGCAGATCCGCCGTGAGGGTAGCAAGGCAGCTAAATCAGCTGGTGAGAAAGGAACCATACCCTGC
AAGACCTGTCGCAACGCAAAGGGCAAAGGTAAGCTATCCAAGCTAGTTTGGGACTAGATTCTAACTAGTC
TCAGCACCGTGTGGTTCAAAGCCATATTGCGAGTTTTGGCGCTTTTTCTCATCGATTGACGAGGCAAAGG
GAGCGAGTATGCAACCTCGTAAGTCAGACTCAGACAAAGACCAACTAGTTATTGACCAGTCTTCTAGAAG
GCTCTGTTGTGGATCTTGAGGCCCTGGAGAGTTCCTCCAACAATCCGGAGACAAGCAAGTCCTCGTCGGA
CTAGTCACTAACTAGACTCTAACTAGTTGCAGACATGGATAATGCAAAAGAGACAAGCAATGAAGAAAGT
GGTAAGACATTTCTCCTTTGTGGTTCTGGACTAGTCTTTGACTAGTCACAGTCTTAAACAAGGAAAATGA
GCATGAAAATGAGGAGGAAAAGGCTGCTGAGCCCGAGGAAGTGCAGGGTGATGGCAGACATGGTAGGTTA
ATACCTTGTTAGTTATTGCTAGTCACTGACTAGTCAATAACTAGTCTCTGAACACCTTGCAATCACTCCG
TTTGCGCAGCTGAACAGTGGTGAGGATAATAGTAGTAAGTTATTCTAGCTTCAGAGTTATAGGAGACTAG
ATACTAACTAGTATTAGTTGCAACTAACCTGGATCTCAGAGACTTTGGCCTCAATCTAGAATCTATCTAG
TTGTCAACTAGACTGTGGTATCATTGTCTTTTATTTTCCTAGTCCTGGAACTAGCTTCTAACTAGTCTCC
CTAATATGTGGCTGTCTTGTTTTTTTTTTTTGTTTCCCTACCCGGATATCTAGTCCCCTTCTAGGTTCTG
TTAACCTCTCGGGCTCTGATTTAGTTTAACGCAAACCTGAGATTAGTTTCTAACTAGTCTCTAGGTTTTC
TATCCACCTTTAATTGTAATAATAAATACAAGCAACGTTTATACGTCAAAAGCATTTATAAACTTTTACC
CTAAAGTAGCTTGCTTGTGTGTTTAGTTTATAATTAGTCTCTTATTAATTTGATGTAGGTAAGCCCGCCA
CAAATATATATTTTTAACAAGATACCGTGGAAAAACTTCGTGCTATCACAAAACAGTATACAAAAAATAA
GCT
[138 nt withheld, positions 5631-5768]
CCTTTGACGTTGGAGTCCACGTTCTTT
[37 nt withheld, positions 5796-5832]
ACTCTATCTCGGGCTATTCTTTTGATTTATAAGGGATTTTGCCGATTTCGGTCTATTGGTTAAAAAATGA
GCTGATTTAACAAAAATTTAACGCGAATTTTAACAAAATGGGGTGACGATGAGCCGCTCTTGCATCTTTG
TTTGTATTATACTGTCTTTCTTGTTACACATAATTATTCTAGAATGCCCCACCGTTACATACGGGACACA
GCCATTTACATATGCATGTGGATTACGAGCTAACGAGTTCATTCAAATCTCAGAACTATCACATAATCAT
CATTCCCCTATCGTCAAAGACCGTAAGACAAATCCGGTTCATGCACTGAACCCATTCGGGTAGTGAGTCA
TTTACTCAGCACACTCGCGCTGACGCTCGTCGAACACCTTCAATGCCTCCTCGGCAGCCTTGACACCACT
GAGAACCATGGCACCGAAGGTAGGGCCCATGCGGTTAAAGCCATCAATTTCAGACAGCTCCATACCGCCG
ATTATCAAGCCCTTAGTAACCTCGCGGGTGTTCTTGACGATGGCATCCTGCGGCCCATGCGGAGTGACGG
ACGGTCGCAGAGAGAAGGGCTGAGTAATAAGCGCCACTGCGCCAGACAGCTCTGGCGGCTCTGAGGTGCA
GTGGATGATTATTAATCCGGGACCGGCCGCCCCTCCGCCCCGAAGTGGAAAGGCTGGTGTGCCCCTCGTT
GACCAAGAATCTATTGCATCATCGGAGAATATGGAGCTTCATCGAATCACCGGCAGTAAGCGAAGGAGAA
TGTGAAGCCAGGGGTGTATAGCCGTCGGCGAAATAGCATGCCATTAACCTAGGTACAGAAGTCCAATTGC
TTCCGATCTGGTAAAAGATTCACGAGATAGTACCTTCTCCGAAGTAGGTAGAGCGAGTACCCGGCGCGTA
AGCTCCCTAATTGGCCCATCCGGCATCTGTAGGGCGTCCAAATATCGTGCCTCTCCTGCTTTGCCCGGTG
TATGAAACCGGAAAGGCCGCTCAGGAGCTGGCCAGCGGCGCAGACCGGGAACACAAGCTGGCAGTCGACC
CATCCGGTGCTCTGCACTCGACCTGCTGAGGTCCCTCAGTCCCTGGTAGGCAGCTTTGCCCCGTCTGTCC
GCCCGGTGTGTCGGCGGGGTTGACAAGGTCGTTGCGTCAGTCCAACATTTGTTGCCATATTTTCCTGCTC
TCCCCACCAGCTGCTCTTTTCTTTTCTCTTTCTTTTCCCATCTTCAGTATATTCATCTTCCCATCCAAGA
ACCTTTAATCAAGCTTATCGATACCGTCGACCTCGACTCTAGAGGATCGAATTTCTACTAAGTGTAGATG
GAGACGAGAATTCCGTCTCCAATTTCTACTAAGTGTAGATATCTTCGAGGGGGGGCCCGGTACCGCCCCG
TCCGGTCCTGCCCGTCACCGAGATCCACTTAACGTTACTGAAATCATCAAACAGCTTGACGAATCTGGAT
ATAAGATCGTTGGTGTCGATGTCAGCTCCGGAGTTGAGACAAATGGTGTTCAGGATCTCGATAAGATACG
TTCATTTGTCCAAGCAGCAAAGAGTGCCTTCTAGTGATTTAATAGCTCCATGTCAACAAGAATAAAACGC
GTTTCGGGTTTACCTCTTCCAGATACAGCTCATCTGCAATGCATGCGGCCGCCCCTGGTATCATGGTTGT
TGGGTCTCATCACTCCTACTCAACATTGCACCTGATAGGGACATCAGATGCTGGATTACTAAGGTAATGT
AAGGTCAGTTCGAGACCATCTGATATTACCACAAATACAATGGCGAGAGAGTTTTTCGTAAAAGCCAATC
CTTGGCGTTTCCAGCTGTTCCTGACGGTTGTAGGCCCAAGTCCGCGGGAAACCGCCCACAAAGCGGCGTT
TTTGCAGATTGGCAGATTTATGCTGGAAACTTACTGGGGAGATGGAGGGGCACAAGCGCTGTGATTGGTT
TTCAAAGCCGCGGCCGGATGGAACGAAGACATAATTCGGCGGGGACATGAAAATGTGGGTGATCGATACG
GAATTTTTGGTTCTTCGGAGGCGACAAAGGGCGCAACGGTCGAGGTTAGTAGTTATCTTGACTCACACTT
ACAGGGCCCGTCTTCGGTCTTCTTAAGAACTGGGTTTTGCTGGGACTTCCCCCCCACCTCTCTTTTCTAC
TGTGTCTCGTATCTATTTCTATACTCATTCTTTCACTTCTCTTAGTACCACCATTCCCTTCTAAATACAC
AGAATGGCTTCCAACGGTACCAATGGCGCCTCCGCCTCCAACAGCTTCACTGTGAAGGCCGGCTTGGCTC
AGATGCTGAAGGGTGGTGTGATTATGGACGTCGTCAACGCGGAGCAGGTATGAGCGATTGTCATCAGGAT
ACTTCCAGCCCTTTGACGCTAACATGACTTCTACAACAGGCCCGCATTGCGGAGGAGGCCGGTGCCGCTG
CCGTGATGGCCCTGGAGAGAGTCCCCGCCGACATCAGAGCCCAGGGTGGCGTTGCCCGCATGTCTGACCC
CAGCATGATCAAGGAGATCATGGCTGCTGTTACCATTCCTGTCATGGCCAAAGCTCGTATCGGACACTTC
GTTGAGTGCCAGGTAAGGCTGCCTTTCTCCCGTGGAAAGCCTGCATTGCAGCTAACATGTGTAATTGTTA
GATCCTCGAAGCCATTGGCGTTGACTACATCGACGAGTCCGAAGTCCTTACCCCTGCCGATGATGTCTAC
CACGTGAAGAAGCACGACTACAAGGTTCCTTTCGTCTGTGGTTGCCGCAACCTGGGCGAGGCCCTTCGTC
GGATCGCCGAGGGTGCCGCTATGATCCGTACCAAGGGTGAGGCCGGTACCGGAGATGTTGTTGAAGCCGT
CAAGCACATGCGCACGGTCAACTCCCAGATCGCCCGCGCCCGCTCCATCCTCCAGAATTCCACCGACCCC
GAGATTGAGCTGCGTGCCTACGCTCGTGAGCTTGAGGTCCCTTATGAGCTTCTGCGCGAGACCGCCGAGA
AGGGCCGTCTTCCCGTTGTCAACTTCGCCGCCGGCGGTGTTGCCACTCCCGCTGATGCCGCACTCATGAT
GCAGCTGGGCTGCGACGGAGTGTTCGTCGGCTCTGGTATTTTCAAGTCTGGTGATGCGAAGAAGCGCGCC
AAGGCTATTGTCCAGGCCGTGACTCACTACAAGGACCCCAAGGTCCTCGCTGAAGTCAGCGAGGGTCTGG
GTGAGGCCATGGTTGGTATCAATGTCTCTCAGATGCCCGAGGCCGACCGATTGGCCAAGAGAGGATGGTA
ATTGCACTACTATCTCTACTTGTGATTCTTCTTATGTTCTTGTCATGATATGGGCGTTGGAAAAGTTGAT
ATAGCGTTCTTTGATGCATTTTGCATTCAAGACTTTCAGGTTCATTCTTGTTAGGGTGTTCTGTGCATTT
GTCCTTCATTATGTAGACACTCGCAGGATTGAAGAAGAACTACTCTATTCAATGACGATCTCTTCCATGA
AGACCAAAAACTAAAAATTGGTCATGTCAACGTCCAGTGCACACGACATTTTACCCTTCCCCACTAACAC
TTGTTTTGGCTGTCGATCATGTGGATGCTGCTACTGGTGGTGCTAATCTGCTTGAAGACGCGGCGAGTAG
TATCACCAAGTAATATACTTATATTGCGAAGATAATTTATATCTGATATTTCAATTACAAATTCTGAGAC
CACTACCCAGTTGACGGCACTCATGCTGGGTGCCTTAGATAGACGTCAAGGTACACATCCTACGGAGTTA
CGATCGGCGACTTCAAAAGAATGTCACACCGGTAAGATACACACGTTTATTTCAAACGCCGAACTTGAAT
ACACACCCTGACAGCGCCATAAGACAATTTCCTCTTGGAGCAAAAGTGTAGTGCCAGTACGAGTGTTGTG
GAGGAAGGCTGCATACATTGTGCCTGTCATTAAACGATGAGCTCGTCCGTATTGGCCCCTGTAATGCCAT
GTTTTCCGCCCCCAATCGTCAAGGTTTTCCCTTTGTTAGATTCCTACCAGTCATCTAGCAAGTGAGGTAA
GCTTTGCCAGAAACGCCAAGGCTTTATCTATGTAGTCGATAAGCAAAGTGGACTGATAGCTTAATATGGA
AGGTCCCTCAGGACAAGTCGACCTGTGCAGAAGAGATAACAGCTTGGCATCACGCATCAGTGCCTCCTCT
CAGACAGAATAAGTCGCCATAAGTTATCGACCGAACCTAGGTAGGGTATATTTGGTGACGACAATACCTC
CCGACGATACCTGGATTAGACACCGTATGCCGCGAATTAACGCCTTCCGACCAAGTCCCTTTTGGTGATC
GACACTTTAGGATCATCTCCTGCCAGTCGCCCAGACTGACGGTGTTATGGTGGCGCGCTATGGCTTTCCT
AGCCGGTCAAGCTCCGTGCACTAGAGAGCGGAGAAGGAGGGGGAGTTGATAGGGAATGATATCTAGGTAG
AGAAGTACTCCAACCAGAGATATGCGGATCAATGCTCCGGCAGTTGTTAGCATACCCCAACCTCGTTTAA
GTATCCTCTTCTTCCATCCATCTTTATCATTATTTGTCTATGTGCATCCCTAGATCACGTCAATTATTTC
GATAAATGGATACGTGCACTCGGGAATGCGTGATTGGCTCGACTCGTGTTCTCAGTTCCTCATTCCCCCC
CACGTTACATTGACAACGGAGTATTAGCCTATGGTCCTGTTCGATAAGCTTGCTCCATCGCCTCCACTAC
GTCAAGCGGAGTATCAGACATGAGCTCTACCCCAGATATCGCCTGCTTATCGCTGGTTGCTTTGTCATGC
AAGTACAGATCACATCGGCAATTCTGATAACAGATGGTGCCATTGTCCCGTAATCAATTGCCCATTGAAA
AAGGAAGAGTATGAGTATTCAACATTTCCGTGTCGCCCTTATTCCCTTTTTTGCGGCATTTTGCCTTCCT
GTTTTTGCTCACCCAGAAACGCTGGTGAAAGTAAAAGATGCTGAAGATCAGTTGGGTGCACGAGTGGGTT
ACATCGAACTGGATCTCAACAGCGGTAAGATCCTTGAGAGTTTTCGCCCCGAAGAACGTTTTCCAATGAT
GAGCACTTTTAAAGTTCTGCTATGTGGCGCGGTATTATCCCGTATTGACGCCGGGCAAGAGCAACTCGGT
CGCCGCATACACTATTCTCAGAATGACTTGGTTGAGTACTCACCAGTCACAGAAAAGCATCTTACGGATG
GCATGACAGTAAGAGAATTATGCAGTGCTGCCATAACCATGAGTGATAACACTGCGGCCAACTTACTTCT
GACAACGATCGGAGGACCGAAGGAGCTAACCGCTTTTTTGCACAACATGGGGGATCATGTAACTCGCCTT
GATCGTTGGGAACCGGAGCTGAATGAAGCCATACCAAACGACGAGCGTGACACCACGATGCCTGTAGCAA
TGGCAACAACGTTGCGCAAACTATTAACTGGCGAACTACTTACTCTAGCTTCCCGGCAACAATTAATAGA
CTGGATGGAGGCGGATAAAGTTGCAGGACCACTTCTGCGCTCGGCCCTTCCGGCTGGCTGGTTTATTGCT
GATAAATCTGGAGCCGGTGAGCGTGGGTCTCGCGGTATCATTGCAGCACTGGGGCCAGATGGTAAGCCCT
CCCGTATCGTAGTTATCTACACGACGGGGAGTCAGGCAACTATGGATGAACGAAATAGACAGATCGCTGA
GATAGGTGCCTCACTGATTAAGCATTGGTAACTGTCAGACCAAGTTTACTCATATATACTTTAGATTGAT
TTAAAACTTCATTTTTAATTTAAAAGGATCTAGGTGAAGATCCTTTTTGATAATCTCATGACCAAAATCC
CTTAACGTGAGTTTTCGTTCCACTGAGCGTCAGACCCCGTAGAAAAGATCAAAGGATCTTCTTGAGATCC
TTTTTTTCTGCGCGTAATCTGCTGCTTGCAAACAAAAAAACCACCGCTACCAGCGGTGGTTTGTTTGCCG
GATCAAGAGCTACCAACTCTTTTTCCGAAGGTAACTGGCTTCAGCAGAGCGCAGATACCAAATACTGTTC
TTCTAGTGTAGCCGTAGTTAGGCCACCACTTCAAGAACTCTGTAGCACCGCCTACATACCTCGCTCTGCT
AATCCTGTTACCAGTGGCTGCTGCCAGTGGCGATAAGTCGTGTCTTACCGGGTTGGACTCAAGACGATAG
TTACCGGATAAGGCGCAGCGGTCGGGCTGAACGGGGGGTTCGTGCACACAGCCCAGCTTGGAGCGAACGA
CCTACACCGAACTGAGATACCTACAGCGTGAGCTATGAGAAAGCGCCACGCTTCCCGAAGGGAGAAAGGC
GGACAGGTATCCGGTAAGCGGCAGGGTCGGAACAGGAGAGCGCACGAGGGAGCTTCCAGGGGGAAACGCC
TGGTATCTTTATAGTCCTGTCGGGTTTCGCCACCTCTGACTTGAGCGTCGATTTTTGTGATGCTCGTCAG
GGGGGCGGAGCCTATGGAAAAACGCCAGCAACGCGGCCTTTTTACGGTTCCTGGCCTTTTGCTGGCCTTT
